>Addgene plasmid #100061 | pAAV-Ef1a-DIO C1V1 (t/t)-TS-mCherry (PV2670) | depositor full sequence | sequence record 183261 | pAAV-Ef1a-DIO C1V1 (t/t)-TS-mCherry (PV2670) sequence 7414 bps
CTGCGCGCTCGCTCGCTCACTGAGGCCGCCCGGGCAAAGCCCGGGCGTCGGGCGACCTTTGGTCGCCCGG
CCTCAGTGAGCGAGCGAGCGCGCAGAGAGGGAGTGGCCAACTCCATCACTAGGGGTTCCTGCGGCCGCAC
GCGTAAGCTTTGCAAAGATGGATAAAGTTTTAAACAGAGAGGAATCTTTGCAGCTAATGGACCTTCTAGG
TCTTGAAAGGAGTGGGAATTGGCTCCGGTGCCCGTCAGTGGGCAGAGCGCACATCGCCCACAGTCCCCGA
GAAGTTGGGGGGAGGGGTCGGCAATTGAACCGGTGCCTAGAGAAGGTGGCGCGGGGTAAACTGGGAAAGT
GATGTCGTGTACTGGCTCCGCCTTTTTCCCGAGGGTGGGGGAGAACCGTATATAAGTGCAGTAGTCGCCG
TGAACGTTCTTTTTCGCAACGGGTTTGCCGCCAGAACACAGGTAAGTGCCGTGTGTGGTTCCCGCGGGCC
TGGCCTCTTTACGGGTTATGGCCCTTGCGTGCCTTGAATTACTTCCACCTGGCTGCAGTACGTGATTCTT
GATCCCGAGCTTCGGGTTGGAAGTGGGTGGGAGAGTTCGAGGCCTTGCGCTTAAGGAGCCCCTTCGCCTC
GTGCTTGAGTTGAGGCCTGGCCTGGGCGCTGGGGCCGCCGCGTGCGAATCTGGTGGCACCTTCGCGCCTG
TCTCGCTGCTTTCGATAAGTCTCTAGCCATTTAAAATTTTTGATGACCTGCTGCGACGCTTTTTTTCTGG
CAAGATAGTCTTGTAAATGCGGGCCAAGATCTGCACACTGGTATTTCGGTTTTTGGGGCCGCGGGCGGCG
ACGGGGCCCGTGCGTCCCAGCGCACATGTTCGGCGAGGCGGGGCCTGCGAGCGCGGCCACCGAGAATCGG
ACGGGGGTAGTCTCAAGCTGGCCGGCCTGCTCTGGTGCCTGGCCTCGCGCCGCCGTGTATCGCCCCGCCC
TGGGCGGCAAGGCTGGCCCGGTCGGCACCAGTTGCGTGAGCGGAAAGATGGCCGCTTCCCGGCCCTGCTG
CAGGGAGCTCAAAATGGAGGACGCGGCGCTCGGGAGAGCGGGCGGGTGAGTCACCCACACAAAGGAAAAG
GGCCTTTCCGTCCTCAGCCGTCGCTTCATGTGACTCCACGGAGTACCGGGCGCCGTCCAGGCACCTCGAT
TAGTTCTCGAGCTTTTGGAGTACGTCGTCTTTAGGTTGGGGGGAGGGGTTTTATGCGATGGAGTTTCCCC
ACACTGAGTGGGTGGAGACTGAAGTTAGGCCAGCTTGGCACTTGATGTAATTCTCCTTGGAATTTGCCCT
TTTTGAGTTTGGATCTTGGTTCATTCTCAAGCCTCAGACAGTGGTTCAAAGTTTTTTTCTTCCATTTCAG
GTGTCGTGAGGTACCGGATCCTCTAGAGTCGACTCCGGAATAACTTCGTATAGGATACTTTATACGAAGT
TATGCAGAATGGTAGCTGGATTGTAGCTGCTATTAGCAATATGAAACCTCTTAATAACTTCGTATAGCAT
ACATTATACGAAGTTATGGCGCGCCCTATTACTTGTACAGCTCGTCCATGCCGCCGGTGGAGTGGCGGCC
CTCGGCGCGTTCGTACTGTTCCACGATGGTGTAGTCCTCGTTGTGGGAGGTGATGTCCAACTTGATGTTG
ACGTTGTAGGCGCCGGGCAGCTGCACGGGCTTCTTGGCCTTGTAGGTGGTCTTGACCTCAGCGTCGTAGT
GGCCGCCGTCCTTCAGCTTCAGCCTCTGCTTGATCTCGCCCTTCAGGGCGCCGTCCTCGGGGTACATCCG
CTCGGAGGAGGCCTCCCAGCCCATGGTCTTCTTCTGCATTACGGGGCCGTCGGAGGGGAAGTTGGTGCCG
CGCAGCTTCACCTTGTAGATGAACTCGCCGTCCTGCAGGGAGGAGTCCTGGGTCACGGTCACCACGCCGC
CGTCCTCGAAGTTCATCACGCGCTCCCACTTGAAGCCCTCGGGGAAGGACAGCTTCAAGTAGTCGGGGAT
GTCGGCGGGGTGCTTCACGTAGGCCTTGGAGCCGTACATGAACTGAGGGGACAGGATGTCCCAGGCGAAG
GGCAGGGGGCCACCCTTGGTCACCTTCAGCTTGGCGGTCTGGGTGCCCTCGTAGGGGCGGCCCTCGCCCT
CGCCCTCGATCTCGAACTCGTGGCCGTTCACGGAGCCCTCCATGTGCACCTTGAAGCGCATGAACTCCTT
GATGATGGCCATGTTATCCTCCTCGCCCTTGCTCACCACGTTGATGTCGATCTGGTCCAGGGGGATGTAC
TCGCCCTCGCTGGTGATCCTGCTCTTGGCGGCCGCGTCCTCCTCTTCAGCCACCAGTGTCTCAACCTCCA
TCTCTTGGCCGGCGATCGTAATTTTCTGCTTCTTTCTGATGTCGCCATACAACAGGATGTGCTCGTGGAT
TTTGACGCGCAGGTAATTCCCCAGCACACCCCACATGTTCTTTGCAATCAGGTCGAGGATGGAGTGCCCA
ATGGCAGATCCATAAGGGCTGATATGACCGAATCCTTCCGTGCCCAGCAGAAACAGGACTGGAAACATTC
CCCAAGCCACAAAGAATGTCCAGGCCATCACTCGGACCAGTTCTCGACAAATCCCTTTTGGAACTGTGTG
GAATGCTTCGATATAAACTTTAGCAGCATGAAAATAGGTATACATACCATAGCTCAATGAGATGAGGAAG
AACAGGATCTTCGTCCACCCCGTACACATGGCGCTGGTTGCGCCCCACACGATGCATCCCACATCAGAAA
CCAACAGGCCCATAGTCCTTTTGCTATAATCGTCCTTCAGGCCTGTGAGGTTGCTCAGATGGATCAGAAG
GACCGGGCAGGTGAGCAGCCAGGTCGCGTAACGAAGCCACACGGTCTTGTTGCCGTTGGATGAGTAGATC
ACCGCAGGTTCGTCAAACTCATGGAAATACTCGATGATGAACTTGATCATCTCGATCGTGGCCACGTAAA
TGGTCTCCCAGCCGCAAGTAGACTTCCAGGTCTGGTAGCCGTAGAACATCAGGCAGAGCGCTGAAAGCGC
AAAAGTAATCCACTGCAGAATGTTGGCAGCCAACTTCTCGGCATTTGTTCCGTTGGATTTAAGCCAAGCC
AAGCAGAAGCACTGGCCGTTGTTCGGGATGCAAATAACAGAACCATTGTTCTCAAGAGTGTATGAGGTTT
GGAAGAGCATGCGCTCGTGGGCACGGTGGAAAACGTAGTCGGGGCCATCCTGAGTCGCGACCGGCACCGT
CGCGTCACTGCCAGTCGAGGCTCCTGCGCTGCCGGCCGCCAGCGCCACTGCCAGCGCTAGGGCAAGAAGC
CATGGCCTCCGCGACATGGTGGCTAGCATAACTTCGTATAAAGTATCCTATACGAAGTTATTTGCCTTAA
CCCAGAAATTATCACTGTTATTCTTTAGAATGGTGCAAAGAATAACTTCGTATAATGTATGCTATACGAA
GTTATGAATTCGATATCAAGCTTATCGATAATCAACCTCTGGATTACAAAATTTGTGAAAGATTGACTGG
TATTCTTAACTATGTTGCTCCTTTTACGCTATGTGGATACGCTGCTTTAATGCCTTTGTATCATGCTATT
GCTTCCCGTATGGCTTTCATTTTCTCCTCCTTGTATAAATCCTGGTTGCTGTCTCTTTATGAGGAGTTGT
GGCCCGTTGTCAGGCAACGTGGCGTGGTGTGCACTGTGTTTGCTGACGCAACCCCCACTGGTTGGGGCAT
TGCCACCACCTGTCAGCTCCTTTCCGGGACTTTCGCTTTCCCCCTCCCTATTGCCACGGCGGAACTCATC
GCCGCCTGCCTTGCCCGCTGCTGGACAGGGGCTCGGCTGTTGGGCACTGACAATTCCGTGGTGTTGTCGG
GGAAATCATCGTCCTTTCCTTGGCTGCTCGCCTATGTTGCCACCTGGATTCTGCGCGGGACGTCCTTCTG
CTACGTCCCTTCGGCCCTCAATCCAGCGGACCTTCCTTCCCGCGGCCTGCTGCCGGCTCTGCGGCCTCTT
CCGCGTCTTCGCCTTCGCCCTCAGACGAGTCGGATCTCCCTTTGGGCCGCCTCCCCGCATCGATACCGAG
CGCTGCTCGAGAGATCTACGGGTGGCATCCCTGTGACCCCTCCCCAGTGCCTCTCCTGGCCCTGGAAGTT
GCCACTCCAGTGCCCACCAGCCTTGTCCTAATAAAATTAAGTTGCATCATTTTGTCTGACTAGGTGTCCT
TCTATAATATTATGGGGTGGAGGGGGGTGGTATGGAGCAAGGGGCAAGTTGGGAAGACAACCTGTAGGGC
CTGCGGGGTCTATTGGGAACCAAGCTGGAGTGCAGTGGCACAATCTTGGCTCACTGCAATCTCCGCCTCC
TGGGTTCAAGCGATTCTCCTGCCTCAGCCTCCCGAGTTGTTGGGATTCCAGGCATGCATGACCAGGCTCA
GCTAATTTTTGTTTTTTTGGTAGAGACGGGGTTTCACCATATTGGCCAGGCTGGTCTCCAACTCCTAATC
TCAGGTGATCTACCCACCTTGGCCTCCCAAATTGCTGGGATTACAGGCGTGAACCACTGCTCCCTTCCCT
GTCCTTCTGATTTTGTAGGTAACCACGTGCGGACCGAGCGGCCGCAGGAACCCCTAGTGATGGAGTTGGC
CACTCCCTCTCTGCGCGCTCGCTCGCTCACTGAGGCCGGGCGACCAAAGGTCGCCCGACGCCCGGGCTTT
GCCCGGGCGGCCTCAGTGAGCGAGCGAGCGCGCAGCTGCCTGCAGGGGCGCCTGATGCGGTATTTTCTCC
TTACGCATCTGTGCGGTATTTCACACCGCATA
[142 nt withheld, positions 4863-5004]
C
[141 nt withheld, positions 5006-5146]
CCTTTGACGTTGGAGTCCACGTTCTTT
[37 nt withheld, positions 5174-5210]
ACCCTATCTCGGGCTATTCTTTTGATTTATAAGGGATTTTGCCGATTTCGGCCTATTGGTTAAAAAATGA
GCTGATTTAACAAAAATTTAACGCGAATTTTAACAAAATATTAACGTTTACAATTTTATGGTGCACTCTC
AGTACAATCTGCTCTGATGCCGCATAGTTAAGCCAGCCCCGACACCCGCCAACACCCGCTGACGCGCCCT
GACGGGCTTGTCTGCTCCCGGCATCCGCTTACAGACAAGCTGTGACCGTCTCCGGGAGCTGCATGTGTCA
GAGGTTTTCACCGTCATCACCGAAACGCGCGAGACGAAAGGGCCTCGTGATACGCCTATTTTTATAGGTT
AATGTCATGATAATAATGGTTTCTTAGACGTCAGGTGGCACTTTTCGGGGAAATGTGCGCGGAACCCCTA
TTTGTTTATTTTTCTAAATACATTCAAATATGTATCCGCTCATGAGACAATAACCCTGATAAATGCTTCA
ATAATATTGAAAAAGGAAGAGTATGAGTATTCAACATTTCCGTGTCGCCCTTATTCCCTTTTTTGCGGCA
TTTTGCCTTCCTGTTTTTGCTCACCCAGAAACGCTGGTGAAAGTAAAAGATGCTGAAGATCAGTTGGGTG
CACGAGTGGGTTACATCGAACTGGATCTCAACAGCGGTAAGATCCTTGAGAGTTTTCGCCCCGAAGAACG
TTTTCCAATGATGAGCACTTTTAAAGTTCTGCTATGTGGCGCGGTATTATCCCGTATTGACGCCGGGCAA
GAGCAACTCGGTCGCCGCATACACTATTCTCAGAATGACTTGGTTGAGTACTCACCAGTCACAGAAAAGC
ATCTTACGGATGGCATGACAGTAAGAGAATTATGCAGTGCTGCCATAACCATGAGTGATAACACTGCGGC
CAACTTACTTCTGACAACGATCGGAGGACCGAAGGAGCTAACCGCTTTTTTGCACAACATGGGGGATCAT
GTAACTCGCCTTGATCGTTGGGAACCGGAGCTGAATGAAGCCATACCAAACGACGAGCGTGACACCACGA
TGCCTGTAGCAATGGCAACAACGTTGCGCAAACTATTAACTGGCGAACTACTTACTCTAGCTTCCCGGCA
ACAATTAATAGACTGGATGGAGGCGGATAAAGTTGCAGGACCACTTCTGCGCTCGGCCCTTCCGGCTGGC
TGGTTTATTGCTGATAAATCTGGAGCCGGTGAGCGTGGGTCTCGCGGTATCATTGCAGCACTGGGGCCAG
ATGGTAAGCCCTCCCGTATCGTAGTTATCTACACGACGGGGAGTCAGGCAACTATGGATGAACGAAATAG
ACAGATCGCTGAGATAGGTGCCTCACTGATTAAGCATTGGTAACTGTCAGACCAAGTTTACTCATATATA
CTTTAGATTGATTTAAAACTTCATTTTTAATTTAAAAGGATCTAGGTGAAGATCCTTTTTGATAATCTCA
TGACCAAAATCCCTTAACGTGAGTTTTCGTTCCACTGAGCGTCAGACCCCGTAGAAAAGATCAAAGGATC
TTCTTGAGATCCTTTTTTTCTGCGCGTAATCTGCTGCTTGCAAACAAAAAAACCACCGCTACCAGCGGTG
GTTTGTTTGCCGGATCAAGAGCTACCAACTCTTTTTCCGAAGGTAACTGGCTTCAGCAGAGCGCAGATAC
CAAATACTGTCCTTCTAGTGTAGCCGTAGTTAGGCCACCACTTCAAGAACTCTGTAGCACCGCCTACATA
CCTCGCTCTGCTAATCCTGTTACCAGTGGCTGCTGCCAGTGGCGATAAGTCGTGTCTTACCGGGTTGGAC
TCAAGACGATAGTTACCGGATAAGGCGCAGCGGTCGGGCTGAACGGGGGGTTCGTGCACACAGCCCAGCT
TGGAGCGAACGACCTACACCGAACTGAGATACCTACAGCGTGAGCTATGAGAAAGCGCCACGCTTCCCGA
AGGGAGAAAGGCGGACAGGTATCCGGTAAGCGGCAGGGTCGGAACAGGAGAGCGCACGAGGGAGCTTCCA
GGGGGAAACGCCTGGTATCTTTATAGTCCTGTCGGGTTTCGCCACCTCTGACTTGAGCGTCGATTTTTGT
GATGCTCGTCAGGGGGGCGGAGCCTATGGAAAAACGCCAGCAACGCGGCCTTTTTACGGTTCCTGGCCTT
TTGCTGGCCTTTTGCTCACATGTCCTGCAGGCAG
Features (pLannotate 1.2.2; 23 found; start..end, strand, type, name):
    158..224     +  CDS            small t antigen (fragment): SV40 (simian virus 40) small t antigen
    231..1409    +  promoter       EF-1α promoter: strong constitutive promoter for human elongation factor EF-1α
   1416..1433    +  misc_feature   MCS (fragment): pUC18/19 multiple cloning site
   1440..1473    +  protein_bind   lox2272: Cre-mediated recombination occurs in the 8-bp core sequence (GGATACTT). lox2272 sites are compatible with each other, but incompatible with loxP or loxN sites (Lee and Saito, 1988). Cre recombinase
   1474..1523    -  intron         β-globin intron (fragment): internally truncated intron from human β-globin
   1524..1557    +  protein_bind   loxP: Cre-mediated recombination occurs in the 8-bp core sequence (GCATACAT). Cre recombinase
   1570..2278    -  CDS            mCherry (fragment): monomeric derivative of DsRed fluorescent protein (Shaner et al., 2004) mammalian codon-optimized
   2277..2336    -  CDS            KCNJ2 (fragment): KCNJ2_HUMAN - Also known as IRK1. Experimental evidence at protein level: Swiss-Prot protein existence level 1. Probably participates in establishing action potential waveform and excitability of neuronal and muscle tissues. Inward rectifier potassium channels are characterized by a greater tendency to allow potassium to flow into the cell rather than out of it. Their voltage dependence is regulated by the concentration of extracellular potassium; as external potassium is raised, the voltage range of the channel opening shifts to more positive voltages. The inward rectification is mainly due t
   3388..3421    -  protein_bind   lox2272: Cre-mediated recombination occurs in the 8-bp core sequence (GGATACTT). lox2272 sites are compatible with each other, but incompatible with loxP or loxN sites (Lee and Saito, 1988). Cre recombinase
   3422..3471    -  intron         β-globin intron (fragment): internally truncated intron from human β-globin
   3472..3505    -  protein_bind   loxP: Cre-mediated recombination occurs in the 8-bp core sequence (GCATACAT). Cre recombinase
   3506..3530    +  misc_feature   MCS (fragment): pBluescript multiple cloning site
   3530..4118    +  misc_feature   WPRE: woodchuck hepatitis virus posttranscriptional regulatory element
   4150..4626    +  polyA_signal   hGH poly(A) signal: human growth hormone polyadenylation signal
   4666..4806    +  repeat_region  AAV2 ITR: inverted terminal repeat of adeno-associated virus serotype 2 inverted
   4811..4862    -  misc_feature   bom (fragment): basis of mobility region from pBR322
   4881..5261    +  rep_origin     M13 ori (sequence partly withheld): M13 bacteriophage origin of replication; arrow indicates direction of (+) strand synthesis
   5337..5386    -  misc_feature   bom (fragment): basis of mobility region from pBR322
   5488..5523    -  CDS            rop (fragment): Rop protein, which maintains plasmids at low copy number; rop
   5618..5722    +  promoter       AmpR promoter: bla
   5723..6583    +  CDS            AmpR: β-lactamase; bla; confers resistance to ampicillin, carbenicillin, and related antibiotics
   6754..7342    +  rep_origin     ori: high-copy-number ColE1/pMB1/pBR322/pUC origin of replication
   7404..130     -  repeat_region  AAV2 ITR (across the origin): inverted terminal repeat of adeno-associated virus serotype 2 inverted
