>Addgene plasmid #100061 | pAAV-Ef1a-DIO C1V1 (t/t)-TS-mCherry (PV2670) | addgene full sequence | sequence record 194678 | Addgene NGS Result
GAACGGGGGGTTCGTGCACACAGCCCAGCTTGGAGCGAACGACCTACACCGAACTGAGATACCTACAGCG
TGAGCTATGAGAAAGCGCCACGCTTCCCGAAGGGAGAAAGGCGGACAGGTATCCGGTAAGCGGCAGGGTC
GGAACAGGAGAGCGCACGAGGGAGCTTCCAGGGGGAAACGCCTGGTATCTTTATAGTCCTGTCGGGTTTC
GCCACCTCTGACTTGAGCGTCGATTTTTGTGATGCTCGTCAGGGGGGCGGAGCCTATGGAAAAACGCCAG
CAACGCGGCCTTTTTACGGTTCCTGGCCTTTTGCTGGCCTTTTGCTCACATGTCCTGCAGGCAGCTGCGC
GCTCGCTCGCTCACTGAGGCCGCCCGGGCGTCGGGCGACCTTTGGTCGCCCGGCCTCAGTGAGCGAGCGA
GCGCGCAGAGAGGGAGTGGCCAACTCCATCACTAGGGGTTCCTGCGGCCGCACGCGTAAGCTTTGCAAAG
ATGGATAAAGTTTTAAACAGAGAGGAATCTTTGCAGCTAATGGACCTTCTAGGTCTTGAAAGGAGTGGGA
ATTGGCTCCGGTGCCCGTCAGTGGGCAGAGCGCACATCGCCCACAGTCCCCGAGAAGTTGGGGGGAGGGG
TCGGCAATTGAACCGGTGCCTAGAGAAGGTGGCGCGGGGTAAACTGGGAAAGTGATGTCGTGTACTGGCT
CCGCCTTTTTCCCGAGGGTGGGGGAGAACCGTATATAAGTGCAGTAGTCGCCGTGAACGTTCTTTTTCGC
AACGGGTTTGCCGCCAGAACACAGGTAAGTGCCGTGTGTGGTTCCCGCGGGCCTGGCCTCTTTACGGGTT
ATGGCCCTTGCGTGCCTTGAATTACTTCCACCTGGCTGCAGTACGTGATTCTTGATCCCGAGCTTCGGGT
TGGAAGTGGGTGGGAGAGTTCGAGGCCTTGCGCTTAAGGAGCCCCTTCGCCTCGTGCTTGAGTTGAGGCC
TGGCCTGGGCGCTGGGGCCGCCGCGTGCGAATCTGGTGGCACCTTCGCGCCTGTCTCGCTGCTTTCGATA
AGTCTCTAGCCATTTAAAATTTTTGATGACCTGCTGCGACGCTTTTTTTCTGGCAAGATAGTCTTGTAAA
TGCGGGCCAAGATCTGCACACTGGTATTTCGGTTTTTGGGGCCGCGGGCGGCGACGGGGCCCGTGCGTCC
CAGCGCACATGTTCGGCGAGGCGGGGCCTGCGAGCGCGGCCACCGAGAATCGGACGGGGGTAGTCTCAAG
CTGGCCGGCCTGCTCTGGTGCCTGGCCTCGCGCCGCCGTGTATCGCCCCGCCCTGGGCGGCAAGGCTGGC
CCGGTCGGCACCAGTTGCGTGAGCGGAAAGATGGCCGCTTCCCGGCCCTGCTGCAGGGAGCTCAAAATGG
AGGACGCGGCGCTCGGGAGAGCGGGCGGGTGAGTCACCCACACAAAGGAAAAGGGCCTTTCCGTCCTCAG
CCGTCGCTTCATGTGACTCCACGGAGTACCGGGCGCCGTCCAGGCACCTCGATTAGTTCTCGAGCTTTTG
GAGTACGTCGTCTTTAGGTTGGGGGGAGGGGTTTTATGCGATGGAGTTTCCCCACACTGAGTGGGTGGAG
ACTGAAGTTAGGCCAGCTTGGCACTTGATGTAATTCTCCTTGGAATTTGCCCTTTTTGAGTTTGGATCTT
GGTTCATTCTCAAGCCTCAGACAGTGGTTCAAAGTTTTTTTCTTCCATTTCAGGTGTCGTGAGGTACCGG
ATCCTCTAGAGTCGACTCCGGAATAACTTCGTATAGGATACTTTATACGAAGTTATGCAGAATGGTAGCT
GGATTGTAGCTGCTATTAGCAATATGAAACCTCTTAATAACTTCGTATAGCATACATTATACGAAGTTAT
GGCGCGCCCTATTACTTGTACAGCTCGTCCATGCCGCCGGTGGAGTGGCGGCCCTCGGCGCGTTCGTACT
GTTCCACGATGGTGTAGTCCTCGTTGTGGGAGGTGATGTCCAACTTGATGTTGACGTTGTAGGCGCCGGG
CAGCTGCACGGGCTTCTTGGCCTTGTAGGTGGTCTTGACCTCAGCGTCGTAGTGGCCGCCGTCCTTCAGC
TTCAGCCTCTGCTTGATCTCGCCCTTCAGGGCGCCGTCCTCGGGGTACATCCGCTCGGAGGAGGCCTCCC
AGCCCATGGTCTTCTTCTGCATTACGGGGCCGTCGGAGGGGAAGTTGGTGCCGCGCAGCTTCACCTTGTA
GATGAACTCGCCGTCCTGCAGGGAGGAGTCCTGGGTCACGGTCACCACGCCGCCGTCCTCGAAGTTCATC
ACGCGCTCCCACTTGAAGCCCTCGGGGAAGGACAGCTTCAAGTAGTCGGGGATGTCGGCGGGGTGCTTCA
CGTAGGCCTTGGAGCCGTACATGAACTGAGGGGACAGGATGTCCCAGGCGAAGGGCAGGGGGCCACCCTT
GGTCACCTTCAGCTTGGCGGTCTGGGTGCCCTCGTAGGGGCGGCCCTCGCCCTCGCCCTCGATCTCGAAC
TCGTGGCCGTTCACGGAGCCCTCCATGTGCACCTTGAAGCGCATGAACTCCTTGATGATGGCCATGTTAT
CCTCCTCGCCCTTGCTCACCACGTTGATGTCGATCTGGTCCAGGGGGATGTACTCGCCCTCGCTGGTGAT
CCTGCTCTTGGCGGCCGCGTCCTCCTCTTCAGCCACCAGTGTCTCAACCTCCATCTCTTGGCCGGCGATC
GTAATTTTCTGCTTCTTTCTGATGTCGCCATACAACAGGATGTGCTCGTGGATTTTGACGCGCAGGTAAT
TCCCCAGCACACCCCACATGTTCTTTGCAATCAGGTCGAGGATGGAGTGCCCAATGGCAGATCCATAAGG
GCTGATATGACCGAATCCTTCCGTGCCCAGCAGAAACAGGACTGGAAACATTCCCCAAGCCACAAAGAAT
GTCCAGGCCATCACTCGGACCAGTTCTCGACAAATCCCTTTTGGAACTGTGTGGAATGCTTCGATATAAA
CTTTAGCAGCATGAAAATAGGTATACATACCATAGCTCAATGAGATGAGGAAGAACAGGATCTTCGTCCA
CCCCGTACACATGGCGCTGGTTGCGCCCCACACGATGCATCCCACATCAGAAACCAACAGGCCCATAGTC
CTTTTGCTATAATCGTCCTTCAGGCCTGTGAGGTTGCTCAGATGGATCAGAAGGACCGGGCAGGTGAGCA
GCCAGGTCGCGTAACGAAGCCACACGGTCTTGTTGCCGTTGGATGAGTAGATCACCGCAGGTTCGTCAAA
CTCATGGAAATACTCGATGATGAACTTGATCATCTCGATCGTGGCCACGTAAATGGTCTCCCAGCCGCAA
GTAGACTTCCAGGTCTGGTAGCCGTAGAACATCAGGCAGAGCGCTGAAAGCGCAAAAGTAATCCACTGCA
GAATGTTGGCAGCCAACTTCTCGGCATTTGTTCCGTTGGATTTAAGCCAAGCCAAGCAGAAGCACTGGCC
GTTGTTCGGGATGCAAATAACAGAACCATTGTTCTCAAGAGTGTATGAGGTTTGGAAGAGCATGCGCTCG
TGGGCACGGTGGAAAACGTAGTCGGGGCCATCCTGAGTCGCGACCGGCACCGTCGCGTCACTGCCAGTCG
AGGCTCCTGCGCTGCCGGCCGCCAGCGCCACTGCCAGCGCTAGGGCAAGAAGCCATGGCCTCCGCGACAT
GGTGGCTAGCATAACTTCGTATAAAGTATCCTATACGAAGTTATTTGCCTTAACCCAGAAATTATCACTG
TTATTCTTTAGAATGGTGCAAAGAATAACTTCGTATAATGTATGCTATACGAAGTTATGAATTCGATATC
AAGCTTATCGATAATCAACCTCTGGATTACAAAATTTGTGAAAGATTGACTGGTATTCTTAACTATGTTG
CTCCTTTTACGCTATGTGGATACGCTGCTTTAATGCCTTTGTATCATGCTATTGCTTCCCGTATGGCTTT
CATTTTCTCCTCCTTGTATAAATCCTGGTTGCTGTCTCTTTATGAGGAGTTGTGGCCCGTTGTCAGGCAA
CGTGGCGTGGTGTGCACTGTGTTTGCTGACGCAACCCCCACTGGTTGGGGCATTGCCACCACCTGTCAGC
TCCTTTCCGGGACTTTCGCTTTCCCCCTCCCTATTGCCACGGCGGAACTCATCGCCGCCTGCCTTGCCCG
CTGCTGGACAGGGGCTCGGCTGTTGGGCACTGACAATTCCGTGGTGTTGTCGGGGAAATCATCGTCCTTT
CCTTGGCTGCTCGCCTATGTTGCCACCTGGATTCTGCGCGGGACGTCCTTCTGCTACGTCCCTTCGGCCC
TCAATCCAGCGGACCTTCCTTCCCGCGGCCTGCTGCCGGCTCTGCGGCCTCTTCCGCGTCTTCGCCTTCG
CCCTCAGACGAGTCGGATCTCCCTTTGGGCCGCCTCCCCGCATCGATACCGAGCGCTGCTCGAGAGATCT
ACGGGTGGCATCCCTGTGACCCCTCCCCAGTGCCTCTCCTGGCCCTGGAAGTTGCCACTCCAGTGCCCAC
CAGCCTTGTCCTAATAAAATTAAGTTGCATCATTTTGTCTGACTAGGTGTCCTTCTATAATATTATGGGG
TGGAGGGGGGTGGTATGGAGCAAGGGGCAAGTTGGGAAGACAACCTGTAGGGCCTGCGGGGTCTATTGGG
AACCAAGCTGGAGTGCAGTGGCACAATCTTGGCTCACTGCAATCTCCGCCTCCTGGGTTCAAGCGATTCT
CCTGCCTCAGCCTCCCGAGTTGTTGGGATTCCAGGCATGCATGACCAGGCTCAGCTAATTTTTGTTTTTT
TGGTAGAGACGGGGTTTCACCATATTGGCCAGGCTGGTCTCCAACTCCTAATCTCAGGTGATCTACCCAC
CTTGGCCTCCCAAATTGCTGGGATTACAGGCGTGAACCACTGCTCCCTTCCCTGTCCTTCTGATTTTGTA
GGTAACCACGTGCGGACCGAGCGGCCGCAGGAACCCCTAGTGATGGAGTTGGCCACTCCCTCTCTGCGCG
CTCGCTCGCTCACTGAGGCCGGGCGACCAAAGGTCGCCCGACGCCCGGGCTTTGCCCGGGCGGCCTCAGT
GAGCGAGCGAGCGCGCAGCTGCCTGCAGGGGCGCCTGATGCGGTATTTTCTCCTTACGCATCTGTGCGGT
ATTTCACACCGCATA
[95 nt withheld, positions 5196-5290]
T
[46 nt withheld, positions 5292-5337]
C
[141 nt withheld, positions 5339-5479]
CCTTTGACGTTGGAGTCCACGTTCTTT
[37 nt withheld, positions 5507-5543]
ACTCTATCTCGGGCTATTCTTTTGATTTATAAGGGATTTTGCCGATTTCGGTCTATTGGTTAAAAAATGA
GCTGATTTAACAAAAATTTAACGCGAATTTTAACAAAATATTAACGTTTACAATTTTATGGTGCACTCTC
AGTACAATCTGCTCTGATGCCGCATAGTTAAGCCAGCCCCGACACCCGCCAACACCCGCTGACGCGCCCT
GACGGGCTTGTCTGCTCCCGGCATCCGCTTACAGACAAGCTGTGACCGTCTCCGGGAGCTGCATGTGTCA
GAGGTTTTCACCGTCATCACCGAAACGCGCGAGACGAAAGGGCCTCGTGATACGCCTATTTTTATAGGTT
AATGTCATGATAATAATGGTTTCTTAGACGTCAGGTGGCACTTTTCGGGGAAATGTGCGCGGAACCCCTA
TTTGTTTATTTTTCTAAATACATTCAAATATGTATCCGCTCATGAGACAATAACCCTGATAAATGCTTCA
ATAATATTGAAAAAGGAAGAGTATGAGTATTCAACATTTCCGTGTCGCCCTTATTCCCTTTTTTGCGGCA
TTTTGCCTTCCTGTTTTTGCTCACCCAGAAACGCTGGTGAAAGTAAAAGATGCTGAAGATCAGTTGGGTG
CACGAGTGGGTTACATCGAACTGGATCTCAACAGCGGTAAGATCCTTGAGAGTTTTCGCCCCGAAGAACG
TTTTCCAATGATGAGCACTTTTAAAGTTCTGCTATGTGGCGCGGTATTATCCCGTATTGACGCCGGGCAA
GAGCAACTCGGTCGCCGCATACACTATTCTCAGAATGACTTGGTTGAGTACTCACCAGTCACAGAAAAGC
ATCTTACGGATGGCATGACAGTAAGAGAATTATGCAGTGCTGCCATAACCATGAGTGATAACACTGCGGC
CAACTTACTTCTGACAACGATCGGAGGACCGAAGGAGCTAACCGCTTTTTTGCACAACATGGGGGATCAT
GTAACTCGCCTTGATCGTTGGGAACCGGAGCTGAATGAAGCCATACCAAACGACGAGCGTGACACCACGA
TGCCTGTAGCAATGGCAACAACGTTGCGCAAACTATTAACTGGCGAACTACTTACTCTAGCTTCCCGGCA
ACAATTAATAGACTGGATGGAGGCGGATAAAGTTGCAGGACCACTTCTGCGCTCGGCCCTTCCGGCTGGC
TGGTTTATTGCTGATAAATCTGGAGCCGGTGAGCGTGGGTCTCGCGGTATCATTGCAGCACTGGGGCCAG
ATGGTAAGCCCTCCCGTATCGTAGTTATCTACACGACGGGGAGTCAGGCAACTATGGATGAACGAAATAG
ACAGATCGCTGAGATAGGTGCCTCACTGATTAAGCATTGGTAACTGTCAGACCAAGTTTACTCATATATA
CTTTAGATTGATTTAAAACTTCATTTTTAATTTAAAAGGATCTAGGTGAAGATCCTTTTTGATAATCTCA
TGACCAAAATCCCTTAACGTGAGTTTTCGTTCCACTGAGCGTCAGACCCCGTAGAAAAGATCAAAGGATC
TTCTTGAGATCCTTTTTTTCTGCGCGTAATCTGCTGCTTGCAAACAAAAAAACCACCGCTACCAGCGGTG
GTTTGTTTGCCGGATCAAGAGCTACCAACTCTTTTTCCGAAGGTAACTGGCTTCAGCAGAGCGCAGATAC
CAAATACTGTTCTTCTAGTGTAGCCGTAGTTAGGCCACCACTTCAAGAACTCTGTAGCACCGCCTACATA
CCTCGCTCTGCTAATCCTGTTACCAGTGGCTGCTGCCAGTGGCGATAAGTCGTGTCTTACCGGGTTGGAC
TCAAGACGATAGTTACCGGATAAGGCGCAGCGGTCGGGCT
Features (pLannotate 1.2.2; 24 found; start..end, strand, type, name):
    345..372     +  repeat_region  AAV2 ITR (fragment): inverted terminal repeat of adeno-associated virus serotype 2 inverted
    401..428     +  repeat_region  AAV2 ITR (fragment): inverted terminal repeat of adeno-associated virus serotype 2 inverted
    491..557     +  CDS            small t antigen (fragment): SV40 (simian virus 40) small t antigen
    564..1742    +  promoter       EF-1α promoter: strong constitutive promoter for human elongation factor EF-1α
   1749..1766    +  misc_feature   MCS (fragment): pUC18/19 multiple cloning site
   1773..1806    +  protein_bind   lox2272: Cre-mediated recombination occurs in the 8-bp core sequence (GGATACTT). lox2272 sites are compatible with each other, but incompatible with loxP or loxN sites (Lee and Saito, 1988). Cre recombinase
   1807..1856    -  intron         β-globin intron (fragment): internally truncated intron from human β-globin
   1857..1890    +  protein_bind   loxP: Cre-mediated recombination occurs in the 8-bp core sequence (GCATACAT). Cre recombinase
   1903..2611    -  CDS            mCherry (fragment): monomeric derivative of DsRed fluorescent protein (Shaner et al., 2004) mammalian codon-optimized
   2610..2669    -  CDS            KCNJ2 (fragment): KCNJ2_HUMAN - Also known as IRK1. Experimental evidence at protein level: Swiss-Prot protein existence level 1. Probably participates in establishing action potential waveform and excitability of neuronal and muscle tissues. Inward rectifier potassium channels are characterized by a greater tendency to allow potassium to flow into the cell rather than out of it. Their voltage dependence is regulated by the concentration of extracellular potassium; as external potassium is raised, the voltage range of the channel opening shifts to more positive voltages. The inward rectification is mainly due t
   3721..3754    -  protein_bind   lox2272: Cre-mediated recombination occurs in the 8-bp core sequence (GGATACTT). lox2272 sites are compatible with each other, but incompatible with loxP or loxN sites (Lee and Saito, 1988). Cre recombinase
   3755..3804    -  intron         β-globin intron (fragment): internally truncated intron from human β-globin
   3805..3838    -  protein_bind   loxP: Cre-mediated recombination occurs in the 8-bp core sequence (GCATACAT). Cre recombinase
   3839..3863    +  misc_feature   MCS (fragment): pBluescript multiple cloning site
   3863..4451    +  misc_feature   WPRE: woodchuck hepatitis virus posttranscriptional regulatory element
   4483..4959    +  polyA_signal   hGH poly(A) signal: human growth hormone polyadenylation signal
   4999..5139    +  repeat_region  AAV2 ITR: inverted terminal repeat of adeno-associated virus serotype 2 inverted
   5144..5195    -  misc_feature   bom (fragment): basis of mobility region from pBR322
   5214..5669    +  rep_origin     f1 ori (sequence partly withheld): f1 bacteriophage origin of replication; arrow indicates direction of (+) strand synthesis
   5670..5719    -  misc_feature   bom (fragment): basis of mobility region from pBR322
   5821..5856    -  CDS            rop (fragment): Rop protein, which maintains plasmids at low copy number; rop
   5951..6055    +  promoter       AmpR promoter: bla
   6056..6916    +  CDS            AmpR: β-lactamase; bla; confers resistance to ampicillin, carbenicillin, and related antibiotics
   7087..272     +  rep_origin     ori (across the origin): high-copy-number ColE1/pMB1/pBR322/pUC origin of replication
