[The description below was written by a language model from this plasmid's Addgene catalogue record and pLannotate feature annotations shown in this document.]
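Description:
pAAV-Ef1a-DIO C1V1 (t/t)-TS-mCherry is an AAV transfer plasmid for Cre-dependent expression of a red-shifted excitatory opsin in mammalian cells. It is built on a pAAV backbone that carries a high-copy ColE1/pUC-type origin, an f1/M13 phage origin and an ampicillin resistance gene for propagation and selection in E. coli. The expression cassette lies between AAV2 inverted terminal repeats, which allow it to be packaged into recombinant AAV particles. The depositor's sequence (7,414 nt) shows both ITRs intact, whereas the repository's sequencing result (7,403 nt) annotates the upstream ITR only as short fragments. Such a discrepancy is common for these repeat-rich, hard-to-sequence regions. The two records otherwise agree in layout.

The payload is C1V1 (t/t), a synthetic chimera of channelrhodopsin-1 and Volvox channelrhodopsin-1 carrying the E122T and E162T mutations. It is fused at its C terminus to mCherry through a short segment that the annotation matches to KCNJ2 (Kir2.1). This segment corresponds to the "TS" membrane trafficking signal in the name. The opsin portion itself is not annotated, but it occupies the gap between the KCNJ2 fragment and the downstream lox sites.

The whole fusion sits in reverse orientation relative to the human EF-1α promoter and is flanked by pairs of lox2272 and loxP sites in opposing orientation, forming a double-floxed inverted open reading frame (DIO). Cre recombinase flips the cassette into the sense orientation and then excises one site of each pair, which locks it in place, so expression occurs only in Cre-positive cells. A WPRE and the hGH polyadenylation signal downstream enhance transcript stability and processing. The construct is suited to optogenetic activation and fluorescent labelling of genetically defined cell populations.
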