Addgene plasmid #100061: pAAV-Ef1a-DIO C1V1 (t/t)-TS-mCherry (PV2670)
Purpose: AAV expression of ChR1-VChR1 Chimera fused to mCherry driven by Ef1a promoter
Depositing lab: Karl Deisseroth. Depositing organization: Stanford University.
Backbone
  Vector backbone: pAAV
  Modifications to backbone: Addition of Ef1a promoter, Lox sites and a WPRE
  Vector type: Mammalian Expression, AAV
Growth in bacteria
  Bacterial resistance: Ampicillin, 100 μg/mL
  Growth temperature: 37°C
  Growth strain: NEB Stable
  Copy number: Unknown
Gene/Insert
  Gene/Insert name: ChR1-VChR1 Chimera (alt name: C1V1 (t/t))
  Species: Synthetic
  Insert size (bp): 1809
  Mutation: E122T and E162T
  GenBank ID: AEL28923.1
  Promoter: EF1a
  Tag / fusion protein: mCherry (C terminal on insert)
  Cloning method: Restriction Enzyme; 5′ cloning site AscI (not destroyed); 3′ cloning site NheI (not destroyed)
  Sequencing primers: 5′ CACCCACACAAAGGAAAAGGGCC
Terms and licenses: Academic/Nonprofit Terms; Industry Terms: Not Available to Industry
Depositor comments: Penn Vector Core PV2670
How to cite: pAAV-Ef1a-DIO C1V1 (t/t)-TS-mCherry (PV2670) was a gift from Karl Deisseroth (Addgene plasmid # 100061 ; http://n2t.net/addgene:100061 ; RRID:Addgene_100061) For viral preps, please replace (Addgene plasmid # 100061) in the above sentence with: (Addgene viral prep # 100061-AAV9)
